>Addgene plasmid #35946 | LRRK2-K1906M | addgene partial sequence | sequence record 45009 | hLRRK2-Fwd3 5'-TGGCTGACCTGCCTAGAAAT-3'
TGGATTTGACAGCTCCAGAGTTTCTCCTAGGTGATGGCAGTTTTGGATCAGTTTACCGAGCAGCCTATGA
AGGAGAAGAAGTGGCTGTGATGATTTTTAATAAACATACATCACTCAGGCTGTTAAGACAAGAGCTTGTG
GTGCTTTGCCACCTCCACCACCCCAGTTTGATATCTTTGCTGGCAGCTGGGATTCGTCCCCGGATGTTGG
TGATGGAGTTAGCCTCCAAGGGTTCCTTGGATCGCCTGCTTCAGCAGGACAAAGCCAGCCTCACTAGAAC
CCTACAGCACAGGATTGCACTCCACGTAGCTGATGGTTTGAGATACCTCCACTCAGCCATGATTATATAC
CGAGACCTGAAACCCCACAATGTGCTGCTTTTCACACTGTATCCCAATGCTGCCATCATTGCAAAGATTG
CTGACTACGGCATTGCTCAGTACTGCTGTAGAATGGGGATAAAAACATCAGAGGGCACACCAGGGTTTCG
TGCACCTGAAGTTGCCAGAGGAAATGTCATTTATAACCAACAGGCTGATGTTTATTCATTTGGTTTACTA
CTCTATGACATTTTGACAACTGGAGGTAGAATAGTAGAGGGTTTGAAGTTTCCAAATGAGTTTGATGAAT
TAGAAATACAAGGAAAATTACCTGATCCAGTTAAAGAATATGGTTGTGCCCCATGGCCTATGGTTGAGAA
ATTAATTAAACA
