>Addgene plasmid #35946 | LRRK2-K1906M | addgene partial sequence | sequence record 45010 | BGH_rev
GGTGATGATGACCGGTATGCATATTCAGATCCTCTTCTGAGATGAGTTTTTGTTCGAAGGGCCCTCTAGA
CTCGAGCTCAACAGATGTTCGTCTCATTTTTTCAGCTAATTCTTTTCTCACTTCAATGTGTTTTTCTAAA
TTTTGCACTTCATGTGGAAGATTGATGTCCCAAACGGTCAAGCAAGATTGTATCTCTTTCTGCTTTTGTG
TACCTTCAGTATTTTTCCGGTTGTAGCCCAATACCAGCATGACATTTTTAAGGCTTCCTAGCTGTGCTGT
CATCATGACTCTGACCGAATTACAAAAGTTGTAAATTACACGTATAAGTCGACGAGTTGAAAGATCCAGG
AGTAAAATATGGCCTCCTCCAGTTCCTATCCAAAGAGCAGTGTTCTTCTGAAGGCAGAGGGTTTTCACTC
TCCCAGAATAAGACATTTTGTGTTTTGATTCCTTGTTTTCTTTTACCGTTACCTCCCTTAAAAAGTGCAC
GCAGTCTATTAGTCCACAGAGTTTTTCAGTTTTCTTATCCCACACTTCCACAACAGGGCTATTTTGCTTA
GCAATATAG
