>Addgene plasmid #35946 | LRRK2-K1906M | addgene partial sequence | sequence record 46269 | BGH-rev 5'-TAGAAGGCACAGTCGAGG-3'
ATGGTGATGGTGATGATGACCGGTATGCATATTCAGATCCTCTTCTGAGATGAGTTTTTGTTCGAAGGGC
CCTCTAGACTCGAGCTCAACAGATGTTCGTCTCATTTTTTCAGCTAATTCTTTTCTCACTTCAATGTGTT
TTTCTAAATTTTGCACTTCATGTGGAAGATTGATGTCCCAAACGGTCAAGCAAGATTGTATCTCTTTCTG
CTTTTGTGTACCTTCAGTATTTTTCCGGTTGTAGCCCAATACCAGCATGACATTTTTAAGGCTTCCTAGC
TGTGCTGTCATCATGACTCTGACCGAATTACAAAAGTTGTAAATTACACGTATAAGTCGACGAGTTGAAA
GATCCAGGAGTAAAATATGGCCTCCTCCAGTTCCTATCCAAAGAGCAGTGTTCTTCTGAAGGCAGAGGGT
TTTCACTCTCCCAGAATAAGACATTTTGTGTTTTGATTCCTTGTTTTCTTTTACCGTTACCTCCCTTAAA
AAGTGCACGCAGTCTATTAGTCCACAGAGTTTTTCAGTTTTCTTATCCCACACTTCCACAACAGGGCTAT
TTTGCTTAGCAATATAGAGAGCAGTGTCTACCACCACTGTTATGATGTTGGAATCACTGAAAGCTGCATA
AGAAAACAGTTGGCTTGTTCTTGTCTCAATGAGTTTCTGAATGGTGAAATCATTAGAAAAGGAGAAAATC
TTTGTGCCACATCCTCCCCACATTACATTTCTTTCCGTTGAATTTGTGGATTCACTCAAACACATCAATG
GAGTACTGACATTTCCTATATTTAGTATCTTCAAAGGAGCAGCTCCTTTAAGCTTAAAC
