[The description below was written by a language model from this plasmid's Addgene catalogue record.]
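Description:
LRRK2-K1906M is a mammalian expression plasmid built on the Invitrogen pcDNA3.1 myc/his A backbone (about 5.5 kb without insert). It carries the human LRRK2 coding sequence, an insert of roughly 7.4 kb encoding leucine-rich repeat kinase 2, also known as dardarin or PARK8. The insert sits between the BamHI and XhoI sites of the polylinker, both of which were retained. Transcription is driven by the CMV promoter, which gives strong constitutive expression in most mammalian cell lines. The open reading frame is joined in frame to the backbone's C-terminal Myc epitope and polyhistidine tag, so the protein can be detected or immunoprecipitated with anti-Myc antibodies and purified by metal-affinity methods. The plasmid is propagated in bacteria under ampicillin selection, and a neomycin resistance marker allows G418 selection of stably transfected mammalian cells. The recorded use of a recombination-deficient host strain at reduced temperature suggests that the large insert may be prone to instability, although the record does not say so, and the copy number is listed as unknown.

As the name indicates, the construct carries a lysine-to-methionine substitution at residue 1906, which the depositor introduced by site-directed mutagenesis of a previously deposited wild-type LRRK2 plasmid. The record does not describe the functional effect of this change, but K1906M is generally known as a kinase-domain substitution used to produce a kinase-inactive form of LRRK2. The associated publication concerns LRRK2 signaling in response to endoplasmic reticulum stress and dopaminergic neuron degeneration. The plasmid would therefore typically serve as a mutant comparator to wild-type LRRK2 in Parkinson's disease-related cell studies. No feature table was supplied, so element positions cannot be confirmed.
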