Addgene plasmid #35946: LRRK2-K1906M
Depositing lab: Zhaoyang Feng. Depositing organization: Case Western Reserve University. Publication: Dysregulated LRRK2 signaling in response to endoplasmic reticulum stress leads to dopaminergic neuron degeneration in C. elegans. Yuan Y, Cao P, Smith MA, Kramp K, Huang Y, Hisamoto N, Matsumoto K, Hatzoglou M, Jin H, Feng Z. PLoS One. 2011;6(8):e22354. Epub 2011 Aug 3. 10.1371/journal.pone.0022354 PubMed 21857923.
Backbone
  Vector backbone: pcDNA3.1 myc/his A
  Backbone manufacturer: Invitrogen
  Backbone size w/o insert (bp): 5500
  Vector type: Mammalian Expression
  Selectable markers: Neomycin (select with G418)
Growth in bacteria
  Bacterial resistance: Ampicillin, 100 μg/mL
  Growth temperature: 30°C
  Growth strain: Stbl3
  Copy number: Unknown
Gene/Insert
  Gene/Insert name: LRRK2
  Species: H. sapiens (human)
  Insert size (bp): 7380
  Entrez Gene: LRRK2 (a.k.a. AURA17, DARDARIN, PARK8, RIPK7, ROCO2)
  Promoter: CMV
  Tag / fusion protein: Myc (C terminal on backbone); His (C terminal on backbone)
  Cloning method: Restriction Enzyme; 5′ cloning site BamHI (not destroyed); 3′ cloning site XhoI (not destroyed)
  Sequencing primers: 5′ CMV fwd
Terms and licenses: Academic/Nonprofit Terms; Industry Terms: Not Available to Industry
Depositor comments: Site directed mutagenesis was performed on Addgene Plasmid 17609: LRRK2-WT.
How to cite: LRRK2-K1906M was a gift from Zhaoyang Feng (Addgene plasmid # 35946 ; http://n2t.net/addgene:35946 ; RRID:Addgene_35946)
